>Addgene plasmid #248924 | pMSP1D1_sfCherryL | addgene full sequence | sequence record 496203 | Addgene NGS Result
TGGCGAATGGG
[124 nt withheld, positions 12-135]
C
[91 nt withheld, positions 137-227]
A
[49 nt withheld, positions 229-277]
CCTTTGACGTTGGAGTCCACGTTCTTT
[37 nt withheld, positions 305-341]
ACCCTATCTCGGTCTATTCTTTTGATTTATAAGGGATTTTGCCGATTTCGGCCTATTGGTTAAAAAATGA
GCTGATTTAACAAAAATTTAACGCGAATTTTAACAAAATATTAACGTTTACAATTTCAGGTGGCACTTTT
CGGGGAAATGTGCGCGGAACCCCTATTTGTTTATTTTTCTAAATACATTCAAATATGTATCCGCTCATGA
ATTAATTCTTAGAAAAACTCATCGAGCATCAAATGAAACTGCAATTTATTCATATCAGGATTATCAATAC
CATATTTTTGAAAAAGCCGTTTCTGTAATGAAGGAGAAAACTCACCGAGGCAGTTCCATAGGATGGCAAG
ATCCTGGTATCGGTCTGCGATTCCGACTCGTCCAACATCAATACAACCTATTAATTTCCCCTCGTCAAAA
ATAAGGTTATCAAGTGAGAAATCACCATGAGTGACGACTGAATCCGGTGAGAATGGCAAAAGTTTATGCA
TTTCTTTCCAGACTTGTTCAACAGGCCAGCCATTACGCTCGTCATCAAAATCACTCGCATCAACCAAACC
GTTATTCATTCGTGATTGCGCCTGAGCGAGACGAAATACGCGATCGCTGTTAAAAGGACAATTACAAACA
GGAATCGAATGCAACCGGCGCAGGAACACTGCCAGCGCATCAACAATATTTTCACCTGAATCAGGATATT
CTTCTAATACCTGGAATGCTGTTTTCCCGGGGATCGCAGTGGTGAGTAACCATGCATCATCAGGAGTACG
GATAAAATGCTTGATGGTCGGAAGAGGCATAAATTCCGTCAGCCAGTTTAGTCTGACCATCTCATCTGTA
ACATCATTGGCAACGCTACCTTTGCCATGTTTCAGAAACAACTCTGGCGCATCGGGCTTCCCATACAATC
GATAGATTGTCGCACCTGATTGCCCGACATTATCGCGAGCCCATTTATACCCATATAAATCAGCATCCAT
GTTGGAATTTAATCGCGGCCTAGAGCAAGACGTTTCCCGTTGAATATGGCTCATAACACCCCTTGTATTA
CTGTTTATGTAAGCAGACAGTTTTATTGTTCATGACCAAAATCCCTTAACGTGAGTTTTCGTTCCACTGA
GCGTCAGACCCCGTAGAAAAGATCAAAGGATCTTCTTGAGATCCTTTTTTTCTGCGCGTAATCTGCTGCT
TGCAAACAAAAAAACCACCGCTACCAGCGGTGGTTTGTTTGCCGGATCAAGAGCTACCAACTCTTTTTCC
GAAGGTAACTGGCTTCAGCAGAGCGCAGATACCAAATACTGTCCTTCTAGTGTAGCCGTAGTTAGGCCAC
CACTTCAAGAACTCTGTAGCACCGCCTACATACCTCGCTCTGCTAATCCTGTTACCAGTGGCTGCTGCCA
GTGGCGATAAGTCGTGTCTTACCGGGTTGGACTCAAGACGATAGTTACCGGATAAGGCGCAGCGGTCGGG
CTGAACGGGGGGTTCGTGCACACAGCCCAGCTTGGAGCGAACGACCTACACCGAACTGAGATACCTACAG
CGTGAGCTATGAGAAAGCGCCACGCTTCCCGAAGGGAGAAAGGCGGACAGGTATCCGGTAAGCGGCAGGG
TCGGAACAGGAGAGCGCACGAGGGAGCTTCCAGGGGGAAACGCCTGGTATCTTTATAGTCCTGTCGGGTT
TCGCCACCTCTGACTTGAGCGTCGATTTTTGTGATGCTCGTCAGGGGGGCGGAGCCTATGGAAAAACGCC
AGCAACGCGGCCTTTTTACGGTTCCTGGCCTTTTGCTGGCCTTTTGCTCACATGTTCTTTCCTGCGTTAT
CCCCTGATTCTGTGGATAACCGTATTACCGCCTTTGAGTGAGCTGATACCGCTCGCCGCAGCCGAACGAC
CGAGCGCAGCGAGTCAGTGAGCGAGGAAGCGGAAGAGCGCCTGATGCGGTATTTTCTCCTTACGCATCTG
TGCGGTATTTCACACCGCATATATGGTGCACTCTCAGTACAATCTGCTCTGATGCCGCATAGTTAAGCCA
GTATACACTCCGCTATCGCTACGTGACTGGGTCATGGCTGCGCCCCGACACCCGCCAACACCCGCTGACG
CGCCCTGACGGGCTTGTCTGCTCCCGGCATCCGCTTACAGACAAGCTGTGACCGTCTCCGGGAGCTGCAT
GTGTCAGAGGTTTTCACCGTCATCACCGAAACGCGCGAGGCAGCTGCGGTAAAGCTCATCAGCGTGGTCG
TGAAGCGATTCACAGATGTCTGCCTGTTCATCCGCGTCCAGCTCGTTGAGTTTCTCCAGAAGCGTTAATG
TCTGGCTTCTGATAAAGCGGGCCATGTTAAGGGCGGTTTTTTCCTGTTTGGTCACTGATGCCTCCGTGTA
AGGGGGATTTCTGTTCATGGGGGTAATGATACCGATGAAACGAGAGAGGATGCTCACGATACGGGTTACT
GATGATGAACATGCCCGGTTACTGGAACGTTGTGAGGGTAAACAACTGGCGGTATGGATGCGGCGGGACC
AGAGAAAAATCACTCAGGGTCAATGCCAGCGCTTCGTTAATACAGATGTAGGTGTTCCACAGGGTAGCCA
GCAGCATCCTGCGATGCAGATCCGGAACATAATGGTGCAGGGCGCTGACTTCCGCGTTTCCAGACTTTAC
GAAACACGGAAACCGAAGACCATTCATGTTGTTGCTCAGGTCGCAGACGTTTTGCAGCAGCAGTCGCTTC
ACGTTCGCTCGCGTATCGGTGATTCATTCTGCTAACCAGTAAGGCAACCCCGCCAGCCTAGCCGGGTCCT
CAACGACAGGAGCACGATCATGCGCACCCGTGGGGCCGCCATGCCGGCGATAATGGCCTGCTTCTCGCCG
AAACGTTTGGTGGCGGGACCAGTGACGAAGGCTTGAGCGAGGGCGTGCAAGATTCCGAATACCGCAAGCG
ACAGGCCGATCATCGTCGCGCTCCAGCGAAAGCGGTCCTCGCCGAAAATGACCCAGAGCGCTGCCGGCAC
CTGTCCTACGAGTTGCATGATAAAGAAGACAGTCATAAGTGCGGCGACGATAGTCATGCCCCGCGCCCAC
CGGAAGGAGCTGACTGGGTTGAAGGCTCTCAAGGGCATCGGTCGAGATCCCGGTGCCTAATGAGTGAGCT
AACTTACATTAATTGCGTTGCGCTCACTGCCCGCTTTCCAGTCGGGAAACCTGTCGTGCCAGCTGCATTA
ATGAATCGGCCAACGCGCGGGGAGAGGCGGTTTGCGTATTGGGCGCCAGGGTGGTTTTTCTTTTCACCAG
TGAGACGGGCAACAGCTGATTGCCCTTCACCGCCTGGCCCTGAGAGAGTTGCAGCAAGCGGTCCACGCTG
GTTTGCCCCAGCAGGCGAAAATCCTGTTTGATGGTGGTTAACGGCGGGATATAACATGAGCTGTCTTCGG
TATCGTCGTATCCCACTACCGAGATATCCGCACCAACGCGCAGCCCGGACTCGGTAATGGCGCGCATTGC
GCCCAGCGCCATCTGATCGTTGGCAACCAGCATCGCAGTGGGAACGATGCCCTCATTCAGCATTTGCATG
GTTTGTTGAAAACCGGACATGGCACTCCAGTCGCCTTCCCGTTCCGCTATCGGCTGAATTTGATTGCGAG
TGAGATATTTATGCCAGCCAGCCAGACGCAGACGCGCCGAGACAGAACTTAATGGGCCCGCTAACAGCGC
GATTTGCTGGTGACCCAATGCGACCAGATGCTCCACGCCCAGTCGCGTACCGTCTTCATGGGAGAAAATA
ATACTGTTGATGGGTGTCTGGTCAGAGACATCAAGAAATAACGCCGGAACATTAGTGCAGGCAGCTTCCA
CAGCAATGGCATCCTGGTCATCCAGCGGATAGTTAATGATCAGCCCACTGACGCGTTGCGCGAGAAGATT
GTGCACCGCCGCTTTACAGGCTTCGACGCCGCTTCGTTCTACCATCGACACCACCACGCTGGCACCCAGT
TGATCGGCGCGAGATTTAATCGCCGCGACAATTTGCGACGGCGCGTGCAGGGCCAGACTGGAGGTGGCAA
CGCCAATCAGCAACGACTGTTTGCCCGCCAGTTGTTGTGCCACGCGGTTGGGAATGTAATTCAGCTCCGC
CATCGCCGCTTCCACTTTTTCCCGCGTTTTCGCAGAAACGTGGCTGGCCTGGTTCACCACGCGGGAAACG
GTCTGATAAGAGACACCGGCATACTCTGCGACATCGTATAACGTTACTGGTTTCACATTCACCACCCTGA
ATTGACTCTCTTCCGGGCGCTATCATGCCATACCGCGAAAGGTTTTGCGCCATTCGATGGTGTCCGGGAT
CTCGACGCTCTCCCTTATGCGACTCCTGCATTAGGAAGCAGCCCAGTAGTAGGTTGAGGCCGTTGAGCAC
CGCCGCCGCAAGGAATGGTGCATGCAAGGAGATGGCGCCCAACAGTCCCCCGGCCACGGGGCCTGCCACC
ATACCCACGCCGAAACAAGCGCTCATGAGCCCGAAGTGGCGAGCCCGATCTTCCCCATCGGTGATGTCGG
CGATATAGGCGCCAGCAACCGCACCTGTGGCGCCGGTGATGCCGGCCACGATGCGTCCGGCGTAGAGGAT
CGAGATCTCGATCCCGCGAAATTAATACGACTCACTATAGGGGAATTGTGAGCGGATAACAATTCCCCTC
TAGAAATAATTTTGTTTAACTTTAAGAAGGAGATATACCATGGGACATCACCACCACCACCACCATGATT
ACGATATCCCGACCACCGAGAACCTGTACTTCCAGGGCTCCACGTTTAGCAAATTGAGAGAACAACTGGG
CCCGGTTACCCAAGAGTTCTGGGACAACCTGGAGAAGGAGACAGAGGGCCTGCGCCAGGAGATGAGCAAA
GATTTGGAGGAAGTCAAGGCTAAAGTCCAGCCGTACCTGGATGATTTTCAGAAGAAGTGGCAGGAAGAGA
TGGAACTTTATCGTCAGAAAGTGGAACCGCTGCGTGCGGAATTGCAAGAGGGCGCACGTCAAAAGCTGCA
CGAGCTGCAGGAGAAGCTCTCCCCGCTGGGTGAGGAGATGCGTGATCGCGCGCGTGCGCATGTCGACGCG
CTCCGTACCCATCTGGCCCCTTATAGCGATGAACTGCGCCAACGTTTAGCGGCACGGCTGGAGGCCCTGA
AAGAAAATGGCGGCGCTCGCCTGGCGGAATACCATGCAAAAGCCACGGAGCACTTGTCCACCCTGTCTGA
AAAGGCTAAACCGGCGCTGGAGGACCTGCGCCAAGGTCTGTTGCCAGTGCTGGAGAGCTTCAAGGTCAGC
TTTCTGTCTGCGCTGGAAGAGTACACCAAAAAACTGAATACCCAAGGTGGCGGTGGTTCTGGTGGTGGGG
GCTCGGAAGAGGACAACAACATGGCAATTATTAAAGAGTTCATGCGTTTTAAAGTGCATATGGAGGGTAG
CGTTAATGGTCACGAATTCGAGATCGAAGGTGAAGGCGAGGGCCACCCCTATGAGGGAACCCAGACCGCA
AAGCTGAAGGTGACCAAAGGTGGCCCACTGCCGTTTGCCTGGGACATCCTGTCCCCGCAGTTCATGTACG
GCTCGAAGGCGTACGTTAAACACCCGGCTGATATTCCGGATTACTTGAAGCTGTCATTCCCGGAAGGCTT
TACCTGGGAACGTGTTATGAATTTCGAAGACGGTGGAGTTGTTACCGTTACCCAAGACAGCAGCCTGCAA
GATGGCGAGTTCATCTATAAAGTGAAGTTGCTGGGTACGAACTTTCCGAGCGACGGTCCGGTGATGCAGA
AGAAAACGAACGGTTGGGAAGCGAGCACTGAGCGCATGTATCCGGAAGACGGCGCTCTCAAGGGTGAAAT
TAACCAGCGTTTGAAGCTGAAGGACGGCGGTCACTACGACGCCGAAGTGAAGACTACGTACAAAGCGAAA
AAGCCGGTACAATTGCCGGGTGCGTATAACGTGGACATCAAATTGGACATCACCAGCCATAATGAAGATT
ATACCATTGTTGAACAGTATGAGCGTGCGGAAGGTCGTCACAGCACCGGTGGCTAAAAGCTTGCGGCCGC
ACTCGAGCACCACCACCACCACCACTGAGATCCGGCTGCTAACAAAGCCCGAAAGGAAGCTGAGTTGGCT
GCTGCCACCGCTGAGCAATAACTAGCATAACCCCTTGGGGCCTCTAAACGGGTCTTGAGGGGTTTTTTGC
TGAAAGGAGGAACTATATCCGGAT
Features (pLannotate 1.2.2; 21 found; start..end, strand, type, name):
     12..467     +  rep_origin     f1 ori (sequence partly withheld): f1 bacteriophage origin of replication; arrow indicates direction of (+) strand synthesis
    494..551     +  promoter       AmpR promoter (fragment): bla
    560..1375    -  CDS            KanR: aminoglycoside phosphotransferase; aph(3')-Ia; confers resistance to kanamycin in bacteria or G418 (Geneticin®) in eukaryotes
   1497..2085    +  rep_origin     ori: high-copy-number ColE1/pMB1/pBR322/pUC origin of replication
   2271..2413    -  misc_feature   bom: basis of mobility region from pBR322
   2515..2706    -  CDS            rop: Rop protein, which maintains plasmids at low copy number; rop
   2723..3103    +  CDS            YPB1_ECOLX: Protein predicted: Swiss-Prot protein existence level 4. From Escherichia coli.
   3175..3466    -  CDS            TcR (fragment): tetracycline efflux protein; tet; confers resistance to tetracycline
   3481..3502    -  protein_bind   CAP binding site: CAP binding activates transcription in the presence of cAMP. E. coli catabolite activator protein
   3515..4597    -  CDS            lacI: lac repressor; lacI; The lac repressor binds to the lac operator to inhibit transcription in E. coli. This inhibition can be relieved by adding lactose or isopropyl-β-D-thiogalactopyranoside (IPTG).
   4598..4675    -  promoter       lacI promoter: lacI
   4683..4962    -  CDS            TcR (fragment): tetracycline efflux protein; tet; confers resistance to tetracycline
   4984..5002    +  promoter       T7 promoter: promoter for bacteriophage T7 RNA polymerase
   5003..5027    +  protein_bind   lac operator: The lac repressor binds to the lac operator to inhibit transcription in E. coli. This inhibition can be relieved by adding lactose or isopropyl-β-D-thiogalactopyranoside (IPTG). lac repressor encoded by lacI
   5042..5064    +  RBS            RBS: efficient ribosome binding site from bacteriophage T7 gene 10 (Olins and Rangwala, 1989)
   5080..5096    +  CDS            9xHis (fragment): 9xHis affinity tag
   5140..5706    +  CDS            APOA1 (fragment): APOA1_GORGO - Experimental evidence at protein level: Swiss-Prot protein existence level 1. Participates in the reverse transport of cholesterol from tissues to the liver for excretion by promoting cholesterol efflux from tissues and by acting as a cofactor for the lecithin cholesterol acyltransferase (LCAT). As part of the SPAP complex, activates spermatozoa motility (By similarity). From Gorilla gorilla gorilla (Western lowland gorilla).
   5749..6414    +  CDS            sfCherry: sfCherry is a basic (constitutively fluorescent) fluorescent protein published in 2013, derived from Discosoma sp.. It is reported to be a monomer.
   6439..6456    +  CDS            9xHis (fragment): 9xHis affinity tag
   6466..6515    +  CDS            SET1 (fragment): solubility-enhancement tag derived from T7 phage gene 10B
   6523..6570    +  terminator     T7 terminator: transcription terminator for bacteriophage T7 RNA polymerase
