[The description below was written by a language model from this plasmid's Addgene catalogue record and pLannotate feature annotations shown in this document.]
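Description:
pMSP1D1_sfCherryL is a bacterial expression plasmid built on the pET-28a(+) backbone for producing a fluorescent membrane scaffold protein in E. coli. It is selected with kanamycin through the aph(3')-Ia (KanR) gene and replicates from a ColE1/pMB1-type origin. The annotation also finds the bom site and rop gene, an f1 phage origin, and short tetracycline-resistance gene fragments that are remnants of the pBR322 lineage rather than functional markers. The catalogue lists the plasmid as high copy, although rop is normally associated with reduced copy number. A lacI gene with its own promoter supplies lac repressor.

The roughly 1.35 kb insert, cloned between NcoI and HindIII, sits downstream of a T7 promoter, lac operator and the T7 gene 10 ribosome binding site, and is followed by the T7 terminator. Transcription therefore depends on T7 RNA polymerase and is inducible with IPTG, consistent with the depositor's recommendation of BL21(DE3). The open reading frame begins with an N-terminal His tag. It continues with MSP1D1, which the annotation recognises as an apolipoprotein A-I fragment; the gorilla assignment reflects the closest database match, and the catalogue "E. coli" species entry appears to refer to the expression host rather than the origin of the sequence. MSP1D1 is joined through a linker to the monomeric red fluorescent protein sfCherry, and the "L" in the name denotes the longer-linker version of this design. A second His-tag sequence lies downstream of sfCherry, as in the parent vector, but the record does not show whether it is translated.

The fusion protein is intended for assembling nanodiscs, lipid bilayer patches encircled by scaffold protein, with an intrinsically fluorescent belt. The MSP1D1 portion derives from an earlier deposited scaffold-protein plasmid.
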