Addgene plasmid #248924: pMSP1D1_sfCherryL
Purpose: Bacterial expression of fluorescent membrane scaffold protein MSP1D1 fused to sfCherry for nanodisc formation (longer linker)
Depositing lab: Michael Marty. Depositing organization: University of Texas at Austin. Publication: Design of Fluorescent Membrane Scaffold Proteins for Nanodiscs. Cleveland E, Wolf AR, Chen S, Mohona FA, Kailat I, Tran BH, Lavanya SB; Primanis-Erickson N, Lin Y-C, Marty MT. ACS Chem Biol. (2026). doi: https://doi.org/10.1021/acschembio.6c00340.
Backbone
  Vector backbone: pET-28a(+)
  Backbone manufacturer: GenScript
  Backbone size w/o insert (bp): 5369
  Vector type: Bacterial Expression
Growth in bacteria
  Bacterial resistance: Kanamycin, 50 μg/mL
  Growth temperature: 37°C
  Growth strain: DH5alpha
  Copy number: High Copy
Gene/Insert
  Gene/Insert name: MSP1D1_sfCherryL
  Species: E. coli
  Insert size (bp): 1350
  Promoter: T7 Promoter
  Tag / fusion protein: His (N terminal on insert)
  Cloning method: Restriction Enzyme; 5′ cloning site Nco1 (not destroyed); 3′ cloning site Hind III (not destroyed)
  Sequencing primers: 5′ TAATACGACTCACTATAGGG; 3′ GCTAGTTATTGCTCAGCGG
Resource information
  A portion of this plasmid was derived from a plasmid made by: Stephen Sligar (Addgene #20061), and the fluorescent protein sequence was derived from https://www.fpbase.org/protein/sfcherry/ (DOI: 10.1107/s0907444913024608).
Terms and licenses: Academic/Nonprofit Terms; Industry Terms: Not Available to Industry
Depositor comments: Depositor recommends growing plasmid in the E. coli strain BL21 (DE3).
How to cite: pMSP1D1_sfCherryL was a gift from Michael Marty (Addgene plasmid # 248924 ; http://n2t.net/addgene:248924 ; RRID:Addgene_248924)
