>Addgene plasmid #248924 | pMSP1D1_sfCherryL | depositor partial sequence | sequence record 491063 | MSP1D1 gene
ATGGGACATCACCACCACCACCACCATGATTACGACATCCCGACCACCGAAAATCTGTACTTCCAAGGCT
CGACCTTTAGCAAACTGCGTGAACAGTTGGGTCCGGTTACCCAAGAGTTCTGGGATAACCTGGAGAAAGA
AACCGAGGGCCTGCGCCAAGAAATGAGCAAGGACCTCGAGGAAGTGAAGGCGAAGGTCCAGCCGTATCTG
GATGATTTTCAGAAAAAGTGGCAGGAGGAAATGGAGCTGTACCGCCAAAAAGTAGAACCGTTGCGTGCGG
AGTTGCAAGAGGGCGCGCGTCAGAAGCTGCACGAGCTGCAAGAGAAACTGTCCCCGCTGGGTGAAGAGAT
GCGTGATCGTGCGAGAGCACATGTTGATGCGTTGCGCACCCACCTGGCACCGTACAGCGATGAACTACGC
CAACGTCTGGCGGCACGTCTTGAGGCGCTGAAAGAGAACGGCGGCGCTCGTTTGGCTGAGTATCATGCAA
AGGCTACCGAACACTTATCTACGCTGTCTGAGAAGGCGAAACCGGCTTTGGAGGACTTGCGCCAAGGCCT
GCTGCCGGTGCTGGAGAGCTTCAAAGTGAGCTTCCTGAGCGCATTGGAGGAGTACACCAAAAAATTAAAT
ACCCAG
