>Addgene plasmid #248924 | pMSP1D1_sfCherryL | depositor partial sequence | sequence record 491064 | sfCherry gene
TCCGAAGAGGACAACAACATGGCAATTATTAAAGAGTTCATGCGCTTTAAAGTGCATATGGAAGGCTCTG
TTAATGGCCACGAATTCGAAATTGAAGGTGAGGGTGAGGGTCACCCGTACGAAGGCACCCAAACCGCGAA
ACTGAAGGTCACCAAAGGTGGCCCGCTGCCATTTGCCTGGGACATCCTGTCCCCGCAGTTTATGTATGGT
TCCAAGGCCTACGTGAAGCACCCTGCGGATATCCCAGATTACCTGAAGTTGTCGTTCCCGGAAGGCTTTA
CCTGGGAACGTGTTATGAATTTCGAGGACGGTGGTGTTGTTACTGTGACTCAGGATAGCTCCCTGCAGGA
CGGCGAGTTCATTTATAAAGTCAAATTGCTGGGAACCAACTTTCCGAGCGACGGCCCGGTTATGCAGAAG
AAGACGAACGGTTGGGAAGCTAGCACTGAGCGTATGTACCCGGAAGACGGTGCGCTGAAGGGTGAGATCA
ACCAGCGTCTGAAGCTGAAGGACGGTGGCCACTATGATGCCGAGGTGAAAACGACCTATAAAGCGAAAAA
GCCGGTGCAGCTGCCGGGTGCGTATAACGTTGATATCAAATTGGACATCACCAGCCATAATGAAGACTAC
ACAATTGTGGAACAATATGAGCGTGCCGAAGGTCGTCATAGCACGGGT
